Addgene plasmid #91933: pRSF_6His-ZmSUMO1a-GG_ZmSCE1b(C94S)-Myc
Purpose: Bacterial expression of maize SUMO1a and inactive SCE1b
Depositing lab: Richard Vierstra. Depositing organization: Washington University in Saint Louis. Publication: Defining the SUMO System in Maize: SUMOylation Is Up-Regulated during Endosperm Development and Rapidly Induced by Stress. Augustine RC, York SL, Rytz TC, Vierstra RD. Plant Physiol. 2016 Jul;171(3):2191-210. doi: 10.1104/pp.16.00353. Epub 2016 May 15. PubMed 27208252.
Backbone
  Vector backbone: pRSFDuet-1
  Backbone size w/o insert (bp): 3829
  Total vector size (bp): 4625
  Vector type: Bacterial Expression
Growth in bacteria
  Bacterial resistance: Kanamycin, 50 μg/mL
  Growth temperature: 37°C
  Growth strain: DH5alpha
  Copy number: Unknown
Gene/Insert 1
  Gene/Insert name: 6His-ZmSUMO1a-GG
  Species: Zea mays
  Insert size (bp): 283
  Mutation: Truncation of ZmSUMO1a after the diGlycine motif
  Tag / fusion protein: 6His (N terminal on backbone)
  Cloning method: Restriction Enzyme; 5′ cloning site EcoRI (unknown if destroyed); 3′ cloning site SalI (unknown if destroyed)
  Sequencing primers: 5′ GGATCTCGACGCTCTCCCT; 3′ GATTATGCGGCCGTGTACAA;
Gene/Insert 2
  Gene/Insert name: ZmSCE1b(C94S)-Myc
  Species: Zea mays
  Insert size (bp): 513
  Mutation: C94S active site mutation
  Tag / fusion protein: Myc (C terminal on insert)
  Cloning method: Restriction Enzyme; 5′ cloning site NdeI (unknown if destroyed); 3′ cloning site XhoI (unknown if destroyed)
  Sequencing primers: 5′ TGTACACGGCCGCATAATC; 3′ GCTAGTTATTGCTCAGCGG
Terms and licenses: Academic/Nonprofit Terms; Industry Terms: Not Available to Industry
How to cite: pRSF_6His-ZmSUMO1a-GG_ZmSCE1b(C94S)-Myc was a gift from Richard Vierstra (Addgene plasmid # 91933 ; http://n2t.net/addgene:91933 ; RRID:Addgene_91933)
