[The description below was written by a language model from this plasmid's Addgene catalogue record and pLannotate feature annotations shown in this document.]
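Description:
pRSF_6His-ZmSUMO1a-GG_ZmSCE1b(C94S)-Myc is a bacterial co-expression plasmid built on pRSFDuet-1, a two-cassette vector for producing two proteins in E. coli from one plasmid. It replicates from the RSF1030 origin, which is compatible with other common origins and so allows co-maintenance with additional expression plasmids. Selection is with kanamycin through an aminoglycoside phosphotransferase gene. A plasmid-borne lacI gene supplies the lac repressor. Each cassette is driven by its own T7 promoter with an adjacent lac operator, so expression requires T7 RNA polymerase and is IPTG-inducible. A single T7 terminator lies downstream of the second cassette.

The first cassette carries maize (Zea mays) SUMO1a, cloned between EcoRI and SalI in frame with the backbone's N-terminal 6His tag. It is truncated immediately after the di-glycine motif, so it is made directly in the mature, conjugation-competent form without needing protease processing. The second cassette, cloned NdeI to XhoI, encodes the maize SUMO-conjugating enzyme (E2) SCE1b with a C-terminal Myc tag and a C94S substitution at the active-site cysteine, which the record describes as inactivating.

The automated annotation labels these reading frames by their closest rice SUMO1 and Arabidopsis SCE1 homologues, and it does not call the His or Myc tags. Short tetracycline-resistance, S-tag and other fragment hits appear to be backbone remnants. The sequenced record is 4,552 nt, slightly shorter than the listed 4,625 bp. The stated purpose is bacterial expression of SUMO1a with inactive SCE1b. That pairing would suit use as a catalytically dead negative control in reconstituted SUMOylation work, although the record does not spell this out.
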