Features (pLannotate 1.2.2; 19 found; start..end, strand, type, name):
      6..41      -  CDS            TcR (fragment): tetracycline efflux protein; tet; confers resistance to tetracycline
     44..62      +  promoter       T7 promoter: promoter for bacteriophage T7 RNA polymerase
     63..87      +  protein_bind   lac operator: The lac repressor binds to the lac operator to inhibit transcription in E. coli. This inhibition can be relieved by adding lactose or isopropyl-β-D-thiogalactopyranoside (IPTG). lac repressor encoded by lacI
    102..124     +  RBS            RBS: efficient ribosome binding site from bacteriophage T7 gene 10 (Olins and Rangwala, 1989)
    179..457     +  CDS            SUMO1 (fragment): SUMO1_ORYSJ - Also known as SMT3, SUM1. Experimental evidence at protein level: Swiss-Prot protein existence level 1. Ubiquitin-like protein which can be covalently attached to target lysines as a monomer. Does not seem to be involved in protein degradation and may function as an antagonist of ubiquitin in the degradation process (By similarity). From Oryza sativa subsp. japonica (Rice).
    538..556     +  promoter       T7 promoter: promoter for bacteriophage T7 RNA polymerase
    557..581     +  protein_bind   lac operator: The lac repressor binds to the lac operator to inhibit transcription in E. coli. This inhibition can be relieved by adding lactose or isopropyl-β-D-thiogalactopyranoside (IPTG). lac repressor encoded by lacI
    624..1103    +  CDS            SCE1: SCE1_ARATH - Also known as AHUS5, EMB1637. Experimental evidence at protein level: Swiss-Prot protein existence level 1. SUMO-conjugating enzyme that accepts the SUMO proteins from the E1 SUMO-activating heterodimer SAE1/SAE2 and catalyzes its covalent attachment to other proteins with the E3 SUMO ligases SIZ1 and MMS21. Associates with SIZ1 for sumoylation of the transcription factor GTE3. From Arabidopsis thaliana (Mouse-ear cress).
   1149..1190    +  CDS            S-Tag (fragment): affinity and epitope tag derived from pancreatic ribonuclease A
   1220..1237    +  CDS            SET1 (fragment): solubility-enhancement tag derived from T7 phage gene 10B
   1245..1292    +  terminator     T7 terminator: transcription terminator for bacteriophage T7 RNA polymerase
   1456..1513    +  promoter       AmpR promoter (fragment): bla
   1522..2337    -  CDS            KanR: aminoglycoside phosphotransferase; aph(3')-Ia; confers resistance to kanamycin in bacteria or G418 (Geneticin®) in eukaryotes
   2338..2429    -  promoter       AmpR promoter: bla
   2445..3194    -  rep_origin     RSF ori: Plasmids containing the RSF 1030 origin of replication can be propagated in E. coli cells that contain additional plasmids with compatible origins.
   3277..3341    -  CDS            TcR (fragment): tetracycline efflux protein; tet; confers resistance to tetracycline
   3356..3377    -  protein_bind   CAP binding site: CAP binding activates transcription in the presence of cAMP. E. coli catabolite activator protein
   3390..4472    -  CDS            lacI: lac repressor; lacI; The lac repressor binds to the lac operator to inhibit transcription in E. coli. This inhibition can be relieved by adding lactose or isopropyl-β-D-thiogalactopyranoside (IPTG).
   4473..4550    -  promoter       lacI promoter: lacI
>Addgene plasmid #91933 | pRSF_6His-ZmSUMO1a-GG_ZmSCE1b(C94S)-Myc | addgene full sequence | sequence record 181727 | Addgene NGS Result
GGATCTCGACGCTCTCCCTTATGCGACTCCTGCATTAGGAAATTAATACGACTCACTATAGGGGAATTGT
GAGCGGATAACAATTCCCCTGTAGAAATAATTTTGTTTAACTTTAATAAGGAGATATACCATGGGCAGCA
GCCATCACCATCATCACCACAGCCAGGATCCGAATTCGATGTCTGGAGCCGGCGAGGAGGATAAGAAGCC
CGCGGAGGGCGGCGCCCACATCAACCTTAAGGTCAAGGGACAGGATGGCAATGAGGTGTTCTTTCGCATA
AAGAGGTCCACCCAGCTGAAGAAGCTGATGAACGCCTATTGCGACCGCCAGTCTGTGGACATGAATGCCA
TTGCATTCCTGTTTGATGGCCGCAGGCTTCGCGGCGAGCAGACCCCTGATGAGCTGGAGATGGAGGACGG
CGACGAGATCGACGCCATGCTTCACCAGACCGGAGGCTAGGTCGACAAGCTTGCGGCCGCATAATGCTTA
AGTCGAACAGAAAGTAATCGTATTGTACACGGCCGCATAATCGAAATTAATACGACTCACTATAGGGGAA
TTGTGAGCGGATAACAATTCCCCATCTTAGTATATTAGTTAAGTATAAGAAGGAGATATACATATGTCTG
GGGGAATCGCCCGCGGCCGCCTTGCCGAGGAGCGCAAGGCCTGGCGCAAGAACCACCCGCACGGTTTCGT
CGCAAAGCCGGAGTCGCTGCCCGACGGGACGGTGAACCTGATGATCTGGCAGTGCACCATCCCCGGCAAG
CAAGGGACTGACTGGGAAGGTGGATATTTCCCTCTCACCCTTCATTTTAGTGAGGATTACCCTAGCAAGC
CTCCCAAGTGCAAGTTCCCTCAGGGTTTCTTCCACCCAAATGTGTATCCTTCTGGAACAGTCTCCCTTTC
GATTCTTAATGAGGACAGTGGTTGGAGACCAGCTATTACTGTTAAGCAGATTCTCGTCGGGATCCAGGAC
TTGCTAGATCAGCCAAATCCTGCTGACCCTGCTCAAACAGACGGATATCACCTTTTTATCCAGGATCCCA
CAGAATACAAGAGGCGCGTTAGACTGCAGGCGAAGCAGTATCCTGCATTGGTCGAACAAAAACTCATCTC
AGAAGAGGATCTGTGACTCGAGTCTGGTAAAGAAACCGCTGCTGCGAAATTTGAACGCCAGCACATGGAC
TCGTCTACTAGCGCAGCTTAATTAACCTAGGCTGCTGCCACCGCTGAGCAATAACTAGCATAACCCCTTG
GGGCCTCTAAACGGGTCTTGAGGGGTTTTTTGCTGAAACCTCAGGCATTTGAGAAGCACACGGTCACACT
GCTTCCGGTAGTCAATAAACCGGTAAACCAGCAATAGACATAAGCGGCTATTTAACGACCCTGCCCTGAA
CCGACGACAAGCTGACGACCGGGTCTCCGCAAGTGGCACTTTTCGGGGAAATGTGCGCGGAACCCCTATT
TGTTTATTTTTCTAAATACATTCAAATATGTATCCGCTCATGAATTAATTCTTAGAAAAACTCATCGAGC
ATCAAATGAAACTGCAATTTATTCATATCAGGATTATCAATACCATATTTTTGAAAAAGCCGTTTCTGTA
ATGAAGGAGAAAACTCACCGAGGCAGTTCCATAGGATGGCAAGATCCTGGTATCGGTCTGCGATTCCGAC
TCGTCCAACATCAATACAACCTATTAATTTCCCCTCGTCAAAAATAAGGTTATCAAGTGAGAAATCACCA
TGAGTGACGACTGAATCCGGTGAGAATGGCAAAAGTTTATGCATTTCTTTCCAGACTTGTTCAACAGGCC
AGCCATTACGCTCGTCATCAAAATCACTCGCATCAACCAAACCGTTATTCATTCGTGATTGCGCCTGAGC
GAGACGAAATACGCGGTCGCTGTTAAAAGGACAATTACAAACAGGAATCGAATGCAACCGGCGCAGGAAC
ACTGCCAGCGCATCAACAATATTTTCACCTGAATCAGGATATTCTTCTAATACCTGGAATGCTGTTTTCC
CGGGGATCGCAGTGGTGAGTAACCATGCATCATCAGGAGTACGGATAAAATGCTTGATGGTCGGAAGAGG
CATAAATTCCGTCAGCCAGTTTAGTCTGACCATCTCATCTGTAACATCATTGGCAACGCTACCTTTGCCA
TGTTTCAGAAACAACTCTGGCGCATCGGGCTTCCCATACAATCGATAGATTGTCGCACCTGATTGCCCGA
CATTATCGCGAGCCCATTTATACCCATATAAATCAGCATCCATGTTGGAATTTAATCGCGGCCTAGAGCA
AGACGTTTCCCGTTGAATATGGCTCATACTCTTCCTTTTTCAATATTATTGAAGCATTTATCAGGGTTAT
TGTCTCATGAGCGGATACATATTTGAATGTATTTAGAAAAATAAACAAATAGGCATGCAGCGCTCTTCCG
CTTCCTCGCTCACTGACTCGCTACGCTCGGTCGTTCGACTGCGGCGAGCGGTGTCAGCTCACTCAAAAGC
GGTAATACGGTTATCCACAGAATCAGGGGATAAAGCCGGAAAGAACATGTGAGCAAAAAGCAAAGCACCG
GAAGAAGCCAACGCCGCAGGCGTTTTTCCATAGGCTCCGCCCCCCTGACGAGCATCACAAAAATCGACGC
TCAAGCCAGAGGTGGCGAAACCCGACAGGACTATAAAGATACCAGGCGTTTCCCCCTGGAAGCTCCCTCG
TGCGCTCTCCTGTTCCGACCCTGCCGCTTACCGGATACCTGTCCGCCTTTCTCCCTTCGGGAAGCGTGGC
GCTTTCTCATAGCTCACGCTGTTGGTATCTCAGTTCGGTGTAGGTCGTTCGCTCCAAGCTGGGCTGTGTG
CACGAACCCCCCGTTCAGCCCGACCGCTGCGCCTTATCCGGTAACTATCGTCTTGAGTCCAACCCGGTAA
GACACGACTTATCGCCACTGGCAGCAGCCATTGGTAACTGATTTAGAGGACTTTGTCTTGAAGTTATGCA
CCTGTTAAGGCTAAACTGAAAGAACAGATTTTGGTGAGTGCGGTCCTCCAACCCACTTACCTTGGTTCAA
AGAGTTGGTAGCTCAGCGAACCTTGAGAAAACCACCGTTGGTAGCGGTGGTTTTTCTTTATTTATGAGAT
GATGAATCAATCGGTCTATCAAGTCAACGAACAGCTATTCCGTTACTCTAGATTTCAGTGCAATTTATCT
CTTCAAATGTAGCACCTGAAGTCAGCCCCATACGATATAAGTTGTAATTCTCATGTTAGTCATGCCCCGC
GCCCACCGGAAGGAGCTGACTGGGTTGAAGGCTCTCAAGGGCATCGGTCGAGATCCCGGTGCCTAATGAG
TGAGCTAACTTACATTAATTGCGTTGCGCTCACTGCCCGCTTTCCAGTCGGGAAACCTGTCGTGCCAGCT
GCATTAATGAATCGGCCAACGCGCGGGGAGAGGCGGTTTGCGTATTGGGCGCCAGGGTGGTTTTTCTTTT
CACCAGTGAGACGGGCAACAGCTGATTGCCCTTCACCGCCTGGCCCTGAGAGAGTTGCAGCAAGCGGTCC
ACGCTGGTTTGCCCCAGCAGGCGAAAATCCTGTTTGATGGTGGTTAACGGCGGGATATAACATGAGCTGT
CTTCGGTATCGTCGTATCCCACTACCGAGATGTCCGCACCAACGCGCAGCCCGGACTCGGTAATGGCGCG
CATTGCGCCCAGCGCCATCTGATCGTTGGCAACCAGCATCGCAGTGGGAACGATGCCCTCATTCAGCATT
TGCATGGTTTGTTGAAAACCGGACATGGCACTCCAGTCGCCTTCCCGTTCCGCTATCGGCTGAATTTGAT
TGCGAGTGAGATATTTATGCCAGCCAGCCAGACGCAGACGCGCCGAGACAGAACTTAATGGGCCCGCTAA
CAGCGCGATTTGCTGGTGACCCAATGCGACCAGATGCTCCACGCCCAGTCGCGTACCGTCTTCATGGGAG
AAAATAATACTGTTGATGGGTGTCTGGTCAGAGACATCAAGAAATAACGCCGGAACATTAGTGCAGGCAG
CTTCCACAGCAATGGCATCCTGGTCATCCAGCGGATAGTTAATGATCAGCCCACTGACGCGTTGCGCGAG
AAGATTGTGCACCGCCGCTTTACAGGCTTCGACGCCGCTTCGTTCTACCATCGACACCACCACGCTGGCA
CCCAGTTGATCGGCGCGAGATTTAATCGCCGCGACAATTTGCGACGGCGCGTGCAGGGCCAGACTGGAGG
TGGCAACGCCAATCAGCAACGACTGTTTGCCCGCCAGTTGTTGTGCCACGCGGTTGGGAATGTAATTCAG
CTCCGCCATCGCCGCTTCCACTTTTTCCCGCGTTTTCGCAGAAACGTGGCTGGCCTGGTTCACCACGCGG
GAAACGGTCTGATAAGAGACACCGGCATACTCTGCGACATCGTATAACGTTACTGGTTTCACATTCACCA
CCCTGAATTGACTCTCTTCCGGGCGCTATCATGCCATACCGCGAAAGGTTTTGCGCCATTCGATGGTGTC
CG
